# Supplementary material for: DOT1L provides transcriptional memory through PRC1.1 antagonism
Source: Nat Cell Biol. 2026 Feb 3;28(2):307–22. doi: 10.1038/s41556-025-01859-8 (PMC12904788; doi:10.1038/s41556-025-01859-8)
Supplement: Supplementary file 4 — GenBank file of the plasmid used for the in vitro PRC1.1 construct. [file 41556_2025_1859_MOESM4_ESM.gbk]

LOCUS       L2025                   9731 bp    DNA     circular SYN 07-MAR-2025
DEFINITION  L2025.
ACCESSION   L2025
VERSION     L2025
KEYWORDS    .
SOURCE      
  ORGANISM  .
            .
COMMENT     Annotated with pLannotate v1.2.2
FEATURES             Location/Qualifiers
     CDS             7276..8067
                     /note="pLannotate"
                     /label="SmR"
                     /database="snapgene"
                     /identity="100.0"
                     /match_length="100.0"
                     /fragment="False"
                     /other="CDS"
     rep_origin      1..589
                     /note="pLannotate"
                     /label="ori"
                     /database="snapgene"
                     /identity="100.0"
                     /match_length="100.0"
                     /fragment="False"
                     /other="rep_origin"
     rep_origin      8114..8569
                     /note="pLannotate"
                     /label="f1 ori"
                     /database="snapgene"
                     /identity="100.0"
                     /match_length="100.0"
                     /fragment="False"
                     /other="rep_origin"
     CDS             5132..6139
                     /note="pLannotate"
                     /label="RNF2"
                     /database="swissprot"
                     /identity="100.0"
                     /match_length="100.0"
                     /fragment="False"
                     /other="CDS"
     mobile_element  complement(892..1116)
                     /note="pLannotate"
                     /label="Tn7R"
                     /database="snapgene"
                     /identity="100.0"
                     /match_length="100.0"
                     /fragment="False"
                     /other="mobile_element"
     CDS             3662..4438
                     /note="pLannotate"
                     /label="PCGF1"
                     /database="swissprot"
                     /identity="100.0"
                     /match_length="100.0"
                     /fragment="False"
                     /other="CDS"
     mobile_element  complement(6587..6752)
                     /note="pLannotate"
                     /label="Tn7L"
                     /database="snapgene"
                     /identity="100.0"
                     /match_length="100.0"
                     /fragment="False"
                     /other="mobile_element"
     polyA_signal    4574..4708
                     /note="pLannotate"
                     /label="SV40 poly(A) signal"
                     /database="snapgene"
                     /identity="100.0"
                     /match_length="100.0"
                     /fragment="False"
                     /other="polyA_signal"
     polyA_signal    6275..6409
                     /note="pLannotate"
                     /label="SV40 poly(A) signal"
                     /database="snapgene"
                     /identity="100.0"
                     /match_length="100.0"
                     /fragment="False"
                     /other="polyA_signal"
     CDS             2501..3598
                     /note="pLannotate"
                     /label="MBP"
                     /database="snapgene"
                     /identity="99.6"
                     /match_length="99.7"
                     /fragment="False"
                     /other="CDS"
     promoter        8596..8700
                     /note="pLannotate"
                     /label="AmpR promoter"
                     /database="snapgene"
                     /identity="100.0"
                     /match_length="100.0"
                     /fragment="False"
                     /other="promoter"
     promoter        2358..2449
                     /note="pLannotate"
                     /label="polyhedrin promoter"
                     /database="snapgene"
                     /identity="100.0"
                     /match_length="100.0"
                     /fragment="False"
                     /other="promoter"
     promoter        4807..4898
                     /note="pLannotate"
                     /label="polyhedrin promoter"
                     /database="snapgene"
                     /identity="100.0"
                     /match_length="100.0"
                     /fragment="False"
                     /other="promoter"
     CDS             8701..9561
                     /note="pLannotate"
                     /label="AmpR"
                     /database="snapgene"
                     /identity="99.7"
                     /match_length="100.0"
                     /fragment="False"
                     /other="CDS"
     CDS             complement(1183..1716)
                     /note="pLannotate"
                     /label="GmR"
                     /database="snapgene"
                     /identity="99.6"
                     /match_length="100.0"
                     /fragment="False"
                     /other="CDS"
     promoter        complement(1905..1933)
                     /note="pLannotate"
                     /label="Pc promoter"
                     /database="snapgene"
                     /identity="100.0"
                     /match_length="100.0"
                     /fragment="False"
                     /other="promoter"
     CDS             5042..5064
                     /note="pLannotate"
                     /label="Strep-Tag II (fragment)"
                     /database="snapgene"
                     /identity="100.0"
                     /match_length="95.8"
                     /fragment="True"
                     /other="CDS"
     misc_feature    complement(775..824)
                     /note="pLannotate"
                     /label="bom (fragment)"
                     /database="snapgene"
                     /identity="100.0"
                     /match_length="35.5"
                     /fragment="True"
                     /other="misc_feature"
     CDS             complement(1911..2231)
                     /note="pLannotate"
                     /label="YPR2_ECOLX (fragment)"
                     /database="swissprot"
                     /identity="99.1"
                     /match_length="81.7"
                     /fragment="True"
                     /other="CDS"
     CDS             7213..7269
                     /note="pLannotate"
                     /label="GmR (fragment)"
                     /database="snapgene"
                     /identity="96.5"
                     /match_length="10.7"
                     /fragment="True"
                     /other="CDS"
     CDS             4468..4551
                     /note="pLannotate"
                     /label="large T antigen (fragment)"
                     /database="snapgene"
                     /identity="100.0"
                     /match_length="3.9"
                     /fragment="True"
                     /other="CDS"
     CDS             6169..6252
                     /note="pLannotate"
                     /label="large T antigen (fragment)"
                     /database="snapgene"
                     /identity="100.0"
                     /match_length="3.9"
                     /fragment="True"
                     /other="CDS"
     CDS             complement(7047..7127)
                     /note="pLannotate"
                     /label="int (fragment)"
                     /database="swissprot"
                     /identity="100.0"
                     /match_length="8.0"
                     /fragment="True"
                     /other="CDS"
ORIGIN
        1 ttgagatcct ttttttctgc gcgtaatctg ctgcttgcaa acaaaaaaac caccgctacc
       61 agcggtggtt tgtttgccgg atcaagagct accaactctt tttccgaagg taactggctt
      121 cagcagagcg cagataccaa atactgtcct tctagtgtag ccgtagttag gccaccactt
      181 caagaactct gtagcaccgc ctacatacct cgctctgcta atcctgttac cagtggctgc
      241 tgccagtggc gataagtcgt gtcttaccgg gttggactca agacgatagt taccggataa
      301 ggcgcagcgg tcgggctgaa cggggggttc gtgcacacag cccagcttgg agcgaacgac
      361 ctacaccgaa ctgagatacc tacagcgtga gctatgagaa agcgccacgc ttcccgaagg
      421 gagaaaggcg gacaggtatc cggtaagcgg cagggtcgga acaggagagc gcacgaggga
      481 gcttccaggg ggaaacgcct ggtatcttta tagtcctgtc gggtttcgcc acctctgact
      541 tgagcgtcga tttttgtgat gctcgtcagg ggggcggagc ctatggaaaa acgccagcaa
      601 cgcggccttt ttacggttcc tggccttttg ctggcctttt gctcacatgt tctttcctgc
      661 gttatcccct gattctgtgg ataaccgtat taccgccttt gagtgagctg ataccgctcg
      721 ccgcagccga acgaccgagc gcagcgagtc agtgagcgag gaagcggaag agcgcctgat
      781 gcggtatttt ctccttacgc atctgtgcgg tatttcacac cgcagaccag ccgcgtaacc
      841 tggcaaaatc ggttacggtt gagtaataaa tggatgccct gcgtaagcgg gtgtgggcgg
      901 acaataaagt cttaaactga acaaaataga tctaaactat gacaataaag tcttaaacta
      961 gacagaatag ttgtaaactg aaatcagtcc agttatgctg tgaaaaagca tactggactt
     1021 ttgttatggc taaagcaaac tcttcatttt ctgaagtgca aattgcccgt cgtattaaag
     1081 aggggcgtgg ccaagggcat ggtaaagact atattcgcgg cgttgtgaca atttaccgaa
     1141 caactccgcg gccgggaagc cgatctcggc ttgaacgaat tgttaggtgg cggtacttgg
     1201 gtcgatatca aagtgcatca cttcttcccg tatgcccaac tttgtataga gagccactgc
     1261 gggatcgtca ccgtaatctg cttgcacgta gatcacataa gcaccaagcg cgttggcctc
     1321 atgcttgagg agattgatga gcgcggtggc aatgccctgc ctccggtgct cgccggagac
     1381 tgcgagatca tagatataga tctcactacg cggctgctca aacttgggca gaacgtaagc
     1441 cgcgagagcg ccaacaaccg cttcttggtc gaaggcagca agcgcgatga atgtcttact
     1501 acggagcaag ttcccgaggt aatcggagtc cggctgatgt tgggagtagg tggctacgtc
     1561 gccgaactca cgaccgaaaa gatcaagagc agcccgcatg gatttgactt ggtcagggcc
     1621 gagcctacat gtgcgaatga tgcccatact tgagccacct aactttgttt tagggcgact
     1681 gccctgctgc gtaacatcgt tgctgctgcg taacatcgtt gctgctccat aacatcaaac
     1741 atcgacccac ggcgtaacgc gcttgctgct tggatgcccg aggcatagac tgtacaaaaa
     1801 aacagtcata acaagccatg aaaaccgcca ctgcgccgtt accaccgctg cgttcggtca
     1861 aggttctgga ccagttgcgt gagcgcatac gctacttgca ttacagttta cgaaccgaac
     1921 aggcttatgt caactgggtt cgtgccttca tccgtttcca cggtgtgcgt cacccggcaa
     1981 ccttgggcag cagcgaagtc gaggcatttc tgtcctggct ggcgaacgag cgcaaggttt
     2041 cggactccac gcatcgtcag gcattggcgg ccttgctgtt cttctacggc aaggtgctgt
     2101 gcacggatct gccctggctt caggagatcg gaagacctcg gccgtcgcgg cgcttgccgg
     2161 tggtgctgac cccggatgaa gtggttcgca tcctcggttt tctggaaggc gagcatcgtt
     2221 tgttcgccca ggactctagc tatagttccc tgaattcgca tctagagttt aaacgctcta
     2281 tggtctaaag tttctgaact ggccgataat tgcagacgaa cgctagtggt tggctacata
     2341 ctccggaata ttaatagatc atggagataa ttaaaatgat aaccatctcg caaataaata
     2401 agtattttac tgttttcgta acagttttgt aataaaaaaa cctataaata ttccggatta
     2461 ttcataccgt cccaccatcg ggcgcggaag aatgggtacc aaaactgaag aaggtaaact
     2521 ggtaatctgg attaacggcg ataaaggcta taacggtttg gctgaagtcg gtaagaaatt
     2581 cgagaaagat accggaatta aagtcaccgt tgagcatccg gataaactgg aagagaaatt
     2641 cccacaggtt gcggcaactg gcgatggccc tgacattatc ttctgggcac acgaccgctt
     2701 tggtggctac gctcaatctg gcctgttggc tgaaatcacc ccggacaaag cgttccagga
     2761 caagctgtat ccgtttacct gggatgccgt acgttacaac ggcaagctga ttgcttaccc
     2821 gatcgctgtt gaagcgttat cgctgattta taacaaagat ttgctgccga acccgccaaa
     2881 aacctgggaa gagatcccgg cgctggataa agaactgaaa gcgaaaggta agagcgcgct
     2941 gatgttcaac ctgcaagaac cgtacttcac ctggccgctg attgctgctg acgggggtta
     3001 tgcgttcaag tatgaaaacg gcaagtacga cattaaagac gtgggcgtgg ataacgctgg
     3061 cgcgaaagcg ggtctgacct tcctggttga cctgattaaa aacaaacaca tgaatgcaga
     3121 caccgattac tccatcgcag aagctgcctt taataaaggc gaaacagcga tgaccatcaa
     3181 cggcccgtgg gcatggtcca acatcgacac cagcaaagtg aattatggtg taacggtact
     3241 gccgaccttc aagggtcaac catccaaacc gttcgttggc gtgctgagcg caggtattaa
     3301 cgccgccagt ccgaacaaag agctggcaaa agagttcctc gaaaactatc tgctgactga
     3361 tgaaggtctg gaagcggtta ataaagacaa accgctgggt gccgtagcgc tgaagtctta
     3421 cgaggaagag ttggcgaaag atccacgtat tgccgccacc atggaaaacg cccagaaagg
     3481 tgaaatcatg ccgaacatcc cgcagatgtc cgctttctgg tatgccgtgc gtactgcggt
     3541 gatcaacgcc gccagcggtc gtcagactgt cgatgaagcc ctgaaagacg cgcagactgc
     3601 cgcaggcacc gattacgata tcccaacgac cctggaagtt ctgttccagg ggccctccgg
     3661 tatggcatct cctcaggggg gccagattgc gatcgcgatg aggcttcgga accagctcca
     3721 gtcagtgtac aagatggacc cgctacggaa cgaggaggag gttcgagtga agatcaaaga
     3781 cttgaatgaa cacattgttt gctgcctatg cgccggctac ttcgtggatg ccaccaccat
     3841 cacagagtgt cttcatactt tctgcaagag ttgtattgtg aagtacctcc aaactagcaa
     3901 gtactgcccc atgtgcaaca ttaagatcca cgagacacag ccactgctca acctcaaact
     3961 ggaccgggtc atgcaggaca tcgtgtataa gctggtgcct ggcttgcaag acagtgaaga
     4021 gaaacggatt cgggagttct accagtcccg aggtttggac cgggtcaccc agcccactgg
     4081 ggaagagcca gcactgagca acctcggcct ccccttcagc agctttgacc actctaaagc
     4141 ccactactat cgctatgatg agcagttgaa cctgtgcctg gagcggctga gttctggcaa
     4201 agacaagaat aaaagcgtcc tgcagaacaa gtatgtccga tgttctgtta gagctgaggt
     4261 acgccatctc cggagggtcc tgtgtcaccg cttgatgcta aaccctcagc atgtgcagct
     4321 cctttttgac aatgaagttc tccctgatca catgacaatg aagcagatat ggctctcccg
     4381 ctggttcggc aagccatccc ctttgctttt acaatacagt gtgaaagaga agaggagggg
     4441 atcctaatga gtcgagaagt actagaggat cataatcagc cataccacat ttgtagaggt
     4501 tttacttgct ttaaaaaacc tcccacacct ccccctgaac ctgaaacata aaatgaatgc
     4561 aattgttgtt gttaacttgt ttattgcagc ttataatggt tacaaataaa gcaatagcat
     4621 cacaaatttc acaaataaag catttttttc actgcattct agttgtggtt tgtccaaact
     4681 catcaatgta tcttatcatg tctggatctg atcactgata tcgcctagga gatccggggc
     4741 tgccaaacca gatgtcaaca cagctacaac gctagtggtt ggctacatac tccggaatat
     4801 taatagatca tggagataat taaaatgata accatctcgc aaataaataa gtattttact
     4861 gttttcgtaa cagttttgta ataaaaaaac ctataaatat tccggattat tcataccgtc
     4921 ccaccatcgg gcgcggaaga tgcatcacca ccatcatcac catcaccacc acggttccgg
     4981 atggtcgcat ccacaatttg agaaaggtgg aggttccgga ggtggatcgg gaggtggatc
     5041 gtggagccac ccgcagttcg aaaaagagct caaaaccgcg gctcttgcgc aacacgatga
     5101 agccgagaat ttgtattttc agggttccgg tatgtctcag gctgtgcaga caaacggaac
     5161 tcaaccatta agcaaaacat gggaactcag tttatatgag ttacaacgaa cacctcagga
     5221 ggcaataaca gatggcttag aaattgtggt ttcacctcga agtctacaca gtgaattaat
     5281 gtgcccaatt tgtttggata tgttgaagaa caccatgact acaaaggagt gtttacatcg
     5341 tttttgtgca gactgcatca tcacagccct tagaagtggc aacaaagaat gtcctacctg
     5401 tcggaaaaaa cttgtttcca aaagatcact aaggccagac ccaaactttg atgcactcat
     5461 cagcaaaatt tatccaagtc gtgatgagta tgaagctcat caagagagag tattagccag
     5521 gatcaacaag cacaataatc agcaagcact cagtcacagc attgaggaag gactgaagat
     5581 acaggccatg aacagactgc agcgaggcaa gaaacaacag attgaaaatg gtagtggagc
     5641 agaagataat ggtgacagtt cacactgcag taatgcatcc acacatagca atcaggaagc
     5701 aggccctagt aacaaacgga ccaaaacatc tgatgattct gggctagagc ttgataataa
     5761 caatgcagca atggcaattg atccagtaat ggatggtgct agtgaaattg aattagtatt
     5821 caggcctcat cccacactta tggaaaaaga tgacagtgca cagacgagat acataaagac
     5881 ttctggtaac gccactgttg atcacttatc caagtatctg gctgtgaggt tagctttaga
     5941 agaacttcga agcaaaggtg aatcaaacca gatgaacctt gatacagcca gtgagaagca
     6001 gtataccatt tatatagcaa cagccagtgg ccagttcact gtattaaatg gctctttttc
     6061 tttggaattg gtcagtgaga aatactggaa agtgaacaaa cccatggaac tttattacgc
     6121 acctacaaag gagcacaaag gatcctaatg agtcgagaag tactagagga tcataatcag
     6181 ccataccaca tttgtagagg ttttacttgc tttaaaaaac ctcccacacc tccccctgaa
     6241 cctgaaacat aaaatgaatg caattgttgt tgttaacttg tttattgcag cttataatgg
     6301 ttacaaataa agcaatagca tcacaaattt cacaaataaa gcattttttt cactgcattc
     6361 tagttgtggt ttgtccaaac tcatcaatgt atcttatcat gtctggatct gatcactgat
     6421 atcgcctagg agatccgggg ctggatgcac acactggctt aagatgacaa cgactagaga
     6481 tctatgtgag gatcctaact cgagatcgag ctgagcaaaa ctatatctca atcggggttt
     6541 aaacgttaca gagatgttac gaaccactag tgcactgcag tacatcaacc agataagtga
     6601 aatctagttc caaactattt tgtcattttt aattttcgta ttagcttacg acgctacacc
     6661 cagttcccat ctattttgtc actcttccct aaataatcct taaaaactcc atttccaccc
     6721 ctcccagttc ccaactattt tgtccgccca cagcggggca tttttcttcc tgttatgttt
     6781 ttaatcaaac atcctgccaa ctccatgtga caaaccgtca tcttcggcta ctttttctct
     6841 gtcacagaat gaaaattttt ctgtcatctc ttcgttatta atgtttgtaa ttgactgaat
     6901 atcaacgctt atttgcagcc tgaactggga ggcagaataa atgatcatat cgtcaattat
     6961 tacctccacg gggagagcct gagcaaactg gcctcaggca tttgagaagc acacggtcac
     7021 actgcttccg gtagtcaata aaccggtaag tagcgtatgc gctcacgcaa ctggtccaga
     7081 accttgaccg aacgcagcgg tggtaacggc gcagtggcgg ttttcatggc ttgttatgac
     7141 tgtttttttg gggtacagtc tatgcctcgg gcatccaagc agcaagcgcg ttacgccgtg
     7201 ggtcgatgtt tgatgttatg gagcagcaac gatgttacgc agcagggcag tcgccctaaa
     7261 acaaagttaa acatcatgag ggaagcggtg atcgccgaag tatcgactca actatcagag
     7321 gtagttggcg tcatcgagcg ccatctcgaa ccgacgttgc tggccgtaca tttgtacggc
     7381 tccgcagtgg atggcggcct gaagccacac agtgatattg atttgctggt tacggtgacc
     7441 gtaaggcttg atgaaacaac gcggcgagct ttgatcaacg accttttgga aacttcggct
     7501 tcccctggag agagcgagat tctccgcgct gtagaagtca ccattgttgt gcacgacgac
     7561 atcattccgt ggcgttatcc agctaagcgc gaactgcaat ttggagaatg gcagcgcaat
     7621 gacattcttg caggtatctt cgagccagcc acgatcgaca ttgatctggc tatcttgctg
     7681 acaaaagcaa gagaacatag cgttgccttg gtaggtccag cggcggagga actctttgat
     7741 ccggttcctg aacaggatct atttgaggcg ctaaatgaaa ccttaacgct atggaactcg
     7801 ccgcccgact gggctggcga tgagcgaaat gtagtgctta cgttgtcccg catttggtac
     7861 agcgcagtaa ccggcaaaat cgcgccgaag gatgtcgctg ccgactgggc aatggagcgc
     7921 ctgccggccc agtatcagcc cgtcatactt gaagctagac aggcttatct tggacaagaa
     7981 gaagatcgct tggcctcgcg cgcagatcag ttggaagaat ttgtccacta cgtgaaaggc
     8041 gagatcacca aggtagtcgg caaataatgt ctaacaattc gttcaagccg acggattggc
     8101 gaatgggggg nnnnnnnnnn nnnnnnnnnn nnnnnnnnnn nnnnnnnnnn nnnnnnnnnn
     8161 nnnnnnnnnn nnnnnnnnnn nnnnnnnnnn nnnnnnnnnn nnnnnnnnnn nnnnnnnnnn
     8221 nnnnnnnnnn nnnnnnncnn nnnnnnnnnn nnnnnnnnnn nnnnnnnnnn nnnnnnnnnn
     8281 nnnnnnnnnn nnnnnnnnnn nnnnnnnnnn nnnnnnnnnn nnnnnnnnna nnnnnnnnnn
     8341 nnnnnnnnnn nnnnnnnnnn nnnnnnnnnn nnnnnnnnnc ctttgacgtt ggagtccacg
     8401 ttctttnnnn nnnnnnnnnn nnnnnnnnnn nnnnnnnnnn nnnaccctat ctcggtctat
     8461 tcttttgatt tataagggat tttgccgatt tcggcctatt ggttaaaaaa tgagctgatt
     8521 taacaaaaat ttaacgcgaa ttttaacaaa atattaacgt ttacaatttc aggtggcact
     8581 tttcggggaa atgtgcgcgg aacccctatt tgtttatttt tctaaataca ttcaaatatg
     8641 tatccgctca tgagacaata accctgataa atgcttcaat aatattgaaa aaggaagagt
     8701 atgagtattc aacatttccg tgtcgccctt attccctttt ttgcggcatt ttgccttcct
     8761 gtttttgctc acccagaaac gctggtgaaa gtaaaagatg ctgaagatca gttgggtgca
     8821 cgagtgggtt acatcgaact ggatctcaac agcggtaaga tccttgagag ttttcgcccc
     8881 gaagaacgtt ttccaatgat gagcactttt aaagttctgc tatgtggcgc ggtattatcc
     8941 cgtattgacg ccgggcaaga gcaactcggt cgccgcatac actattctca gaatgacttg
     9001 gttgagtact caccagtcac agaaaagcat cttacggatg gcatgacagt aagagaatta
     9061 tgcagtgctg ccataaccat gagtgataac actgcggcca acttacttct gacaacgatc
     9121 ggaggaccga aggagctaac cgcttttttg cacaacatgg gggatcatgt aactcgcctt
     9181 gatcgttggg aaccggagct gaatgaagcc ataccaaacg acgagcgtga caccacgatg
     9241 cctgtagcaa tggcaacaac gttgcgcaaa ctattaactg gcgaactact tactctagct
     9301 tcccggcaac aattaataga ctggatggag gcggataaag ttgcaggacc acttctgcgc
     9361 tcggcccttc cggctggctg gtttattgct gataaatctg gagccggtga gcgtggttct
     9421 cgcggtatca ttgcagcact ggggccagat ggtaagccct cccgtatcgt agttatctac
     9481 acgacgggga gtcaggcaac tatggatgaa cgaaatagac agatcgctga gataggtgcc
     9541 tcactgatta agcattggta actgtcagac caagtttact catatatact ttagattgat
     9601 ttaaaacttc atttttaatt taaaaggatc taggtgaaga tcctttttga taatctcatg
     9661 accaaaatcc cttaacgtga gttttcgttc cactgagcgt cagaccccgt agaaaagatc
     9721 aaaggatctt c
//
