# Supplementary material for: DOT1L provides transcriptional memory through PRC1.1 antagonism
Source: Nat Cell Biol. 2026 Feb 3;28(2):307–22. doi: 10.1038/s41556-025-01859-8 (PMC12904788; doi:10.1038/s41556-025-01859-8)
Supplement: Supplementary file 5 — GenBank file of the plasmid used for the in vitro PRC1.4 construct. [file 41556_2025_1859_MOESM5_ESM.gbk]

LOCUS       L2026                   9932 bp    DNA     circular SYN 07-MAR-2025
DEFINITION  L2026.
ACCESSION   L2026
VERSION     L2026
KEYWORDS    .
SOURCE      
  ORGANISM  .
            .
COMMENT     Annotated with pLannotate v1.2.2
FEATURES             Location/Qualifiers
     CDS             7477..8268
                     /note="pLannotate"
                     /label="SmR"
                     /database="snapgene"
                     /identity="100.0"
                     /match_length="100.0"
                     /fragment="False"
                     /other="CDS"
     rep_origin      1..589
                     /note="pLannotate"
                     /label="ori"
                     /database="snapgene"
                     /identity="100.0"
                     /match_length="100.0"
                     /fragment="False"
                     /other="rep_origin"
     rep_origin      8315..8770
                     /note="pLannotate"
                     /label="f1 ori"
                     /database="snapgene"
                     /identity="100.0"
                     /match_length="100.0"
                     /fragment="False"
                     /other="rep_origin"
     CDS             5333..6340
                     /note="pLannotate"
                     /label="RNF2"
                     /database="swissprot"
                     /identity="100.0"
                     /match_length="100.0"
                     /fragment="False"
                     /other="CDS"
     CDS             3662..4639
                     /note="pLannotate"
                     /label="BMI1"
                     /database="swissprot"
                     /identity="100.0"
                     /match_length="100.0"
                     /fragment="False"
                     /other="CDS"
     mobile_element  complement(892..1116)
                     /note="pLannotate"
                     /label="Tn7R"
                     /database="snapgene"
                     /identity="100.0"
                     /match_length="100.0"
                     /fragment="False"
                     /other="mobile_element"
     mobile_element  complement(6788..6953)
                     /note="pLannotate"
                     /label="Tn7L"
                     /database="snapgene"
                     /identity="100.0"
                     /match_length="100.0"
                     /fragment="False"
                     /other="mobile_element"
     polyA_signal    4775..4909
                     /note="pLannotate"
                     /label="SV40 poly(A) signal"
                     /database="snapgene"
                     /identity="100.0"
                     /match_length="100.0"
                     /fragment="False"
                     /other="polyA_signal"
     polyA_signal    6476..6610
                     /note="pLannotate"
                     /label="SV40 poly(A) signal"
                     /database="snapgene"
                     /identity="100.0"
                     /match_length="100.0"
                     /fragment="False"
                     /other="polyA_signal"
     CDS             2501..3598
                     /note="pLannotate"
                     /label="MBP"
                     /database="snapgene"
                     /identity="99.6"
                     /match_length="99.7"
                     /fragment="False"
                     /other="CDS"
     promoter        8797..8901
                     /note="pLannotate"
                     /label="AmpR promoter"
                     /database="snapgene"
                     /identity="100.0"
                     /match_length="100.0"
                     /fragment="False"
                     /other="promoter"
     promoter        2358..2449
                     /note="pLannotate"
                     /label="polyhedrin promoter"
                     /database="snapgene"
                     /identity="100.0"
                     /match_length="100.0"
                     /fragment="False"
                     /other="promoter"
     promoter        5008..5099
                     /note="pLannotate"
                     /label="polyhedrin promoter"
                     /database="snapgene"
                     /identity="100.0"
                     /match_length="100.0"
                     /fragment="False"
                     /other="promoter"
     CDS             8902..9762
                     /note="pLannotate"
                     /label="AmpR"
                     /database="snapgene"
                     /identity="99.7"
                     /match_length="100.0"
                     /fragment="False"
                     /other="CDS"
     CDS             complement(1183..1716)
                     /note="pLannotate"
                     /label="GmR"
                     /database="snapgene"
                     /identity="99.6"
                     /match_length="100.0"
                     /fragment="False"
                     /other="CDS"
     promoter        complement(1905..1933)
                     /note="pLannotate"
                     /label="Pc promoter"
                     /database="snapgene"
                     /identity="100.0"
                     /match_length="100.0"
                     /fragment="False"
                     /other="promoter"
     CDS             5243..5265
                     /note="pLannotate"
                     /label="Strep-Tag II (fragment)"
                     /database="snapgene"
                     /identity="100.0"
                     /match_length="95.8"
                     /fragment="True"
                     /other="CDS"
     misc_feature    complement(775..824)
                     /note="pLannotate"
                     /label="bom (fragment)"
                     /database="snapgene"
                     /identity="100.0"
                     /match_length="35.5"
                     /fragment="True"
                     /other="misc_feature"
     CDS             complement(1911..2231)
                     /note="pLannotate"
                     /label="YPR2_ECOLX (fragment)"
                     /database="swissprot"
                     /identity="99.1"
                     /match_length="81.7"
                     /fragment="True"
                     /other="CDS"
     CDS             7414..7470
                     /note="pLannotate"
                     /label="GmR (fragment)"
                     /database="snapgene"
                     /identity="96.5"
                     /match_length="10.7"
                     /fragment="True"
                     /other="CDS"
     CDS             4669..4752
                     /note="pLannotate"
                     /label="large T antigen (fragment)"
                     /database="snapgene"
                     /identity="100.0"
                     /match_length="3.9"
                     /fragment="True"
                     /other="CDS"
     CDS             6370..6453
                     /note="pLannotate"
                     /label="large T antigen (fragment)"
                     /database="snapgene"
                     /identity="100.0"
                     /match_length="3.9"
                     /fragment="True"
                     /other="CDS"
     CDS             complement(7248..7328)
                     /note="pLannotate"
                     /label="int (fragment)"
                     /database="swissprot"
                     /identity="100.0"
                     /match_length="8.0"
                     /fragment="True"
                     /other="CDS"
ORIGIN
        1 ttgagatcct ttttttctgc gcgtaatctg ctgcttgcaa acaaaaaaac caccgctacc
       61 agcggtggtt tgtttgccgg atcaagagct accaactctt tttccgaagg taactggctt
      121 cagcagagcg cagataccaa atactgtcct tctagtgtag ccgtagttag gccaccactt
      181 caagaactct gtagcaccgc ctacatacct cgctctgcta atcctgttac cagtggctgc
      241 tgccagtggc gataagtcgt gtcttaccgg gttggactca agacgatagt taccggataa
      301 ggcgcagcgg tcgggctgaa cggggggttc gtgcacacag cccagcttgg agcgaacgac
      361 ctacaccgaa ctgagatacc tacagcgtga gctatgagaa agcgccacgc ttcccgaagg
      421 gagaaaggcg gacaggtatc cggtaagcgg cagggtcgga acaggagagc gcacgaggga
      481 gcttccaggg ggaaacgcct ggtatcttta tagtcctgtc gggtttcgcc acctctgact
      541 tgagcgtcga tttttgtgat gctcgtcagg ggggcggagc ctatggaaaa acgccagcaa
      601 cgcggccttt ttacggttcc tggccttttg ctggcctttt gctcacatgt tctttcctgc
      661 gttatcccct gattctgtgg ataaccgtat taccgccttt gagtgagctg ataccgctcg
      721 ccgcagccga acgaccgagc gcagcgagtc agtgagcgag gaagcggaag agcgcctgat
      781 gcggtatttt ctccttacgc atctgtgcgg tatttcacac cgcagaccag ccgcgtaacc
      841 tggcaaaatc ggttacggtt gagtaataaa tggatgccct gcgtaagcgg gtgtgggcgg
      901 acaataaagt cttaaactga acaaaataga tctaaactat gacaataaag tcttaaacta
      961 gacagaatag ttgtaaactg aaatcagtcc agttatgctg tgaaaaagca tactggactt
     1021 ttgttatggc taaagcaaac tcttcatttt ctgaagtgca aattgcccgt cgtattaaag
     1081 aggggcgtgg ccaagggcat ggtaaagact atattcgcgg cgttgtgaca atttaccgaa
     1141 caactccgcg gccgggaagc cgatctcggc ttgaacgaat tgttaggtgg cggtacttgg
     1201 gtcgatatca aagtgcatca cttcttcccg tatgcccaac tttgtataga gagccactgc
     1261 gggatcgtca ccgtaatctg cttgcacgta gatcacataa gcaccaagcg cgttggcctc
     1321 atgcttgagg agattgatga gcgcggtggc aatgccctgc ctccggtgct cgccggagac
     1381 tgcgagatca tagatataga tctcactacg cggctgctca aacttgggca gaacgtaagc
     1441 cgcgagagcg ccaacaaccg cttcttggtc gaaggcagca agcgcgatga atgtcttact
     1501 acggagcaag ttcccgaggt aatcggagtc cggctgatgt tgggagtagg tggctacgtc
     1561 gccgaactca cgaccgaaaa gatcaagagc agcccgcatg gatttgactt ggtcagggcc
     1621 gagcctacat gtgcgaatga tgcccatact tgagccacct aactttgttt tagggcgact
     1681 gccctgctgc gtaacatcgt tgctgctgcg taacatcgtt gctgctccat aacatcaaac
     1741 atcgacccac ggcgtaacgc gcttgctgct tggatgcccg aggcatagac tgtacaaaaa
     1801 aacagtcata acaagccatg aaaaccgcca ctgcgccgtt accaccgctg cgttcggtca
     1861 aggttctgga ccagttgcgt gagcgcatac gctacttgca ttacagttta cgaaccgaac
     1921 aggcttatgt caactgggtt cgtgccttca tccgtttcca cggtgtgcgt cacccggcaa
     1981 ccttgggcag cagcgaagtc gaggcatttc tgtcctggct ggcgaacgag cgcaaggttt
     2041 cggactccac gcatcgtcag gcattggcgg ccttgctgtt cttctacggc aaggtgctgt
     2101 gcacggatct gccctggctt caggagatcg gaagacctcg gccgtcgcgg cgcttgccgg
     2161 tggtgctgac cccggatgaa gtggttcgca tcctcggttt tctggaaggc gagcatcgtt
     2221 tgttcgccca ggactctagc tatagttccc tgaattcgca tctagagttt aaacgctcta
     2281 tggtctaaag tttctgaact ggccgataat tgcagacgaa cgctagtggt tggctacata
     2341 ctccggaata ttaatagatc atggagataa ttaaaatgat aaccatctcg caaataaata
     2401 agtattttac tgttttcgta acagttttgt aataaaaaaa cctataaata ttccggatta
     2461 ttcataccgt cccaccatcg ggcgcggaag aatgggtacc aaaactgaag aaggtaaact
     2521 ggtaatctgg attaacggcg ataaaggcta taacggtttg gctgaagtcg gtaagaaatt
     2581 cgagaaagat accggaatta aagtcaccgt tgagcatccg gataaactgg aagagaaatt
     2641 cccacaggtt gcggcaactg gcgatggccc tgacattatc ttctgggcac acgaccgctt
     2701 tggtggctac gctcaatctg gcctgttggc tgaaatcacc ccggacaaag cgttccagga
     2761 caagctgtat ccgtttacct gggatgccgt acgttacaac ggcaagctga ttgcttaccc
     2821 gatcgctgtt gaagcgttat cgctgattta taacaaagat ttgctgccga acccgccaaa
     2881 aacctgggaa gagatcccgg cgctggataa agaactgaaa gcgaaaggta agagcgcgct
     2941 gatgttcaac ctgcaagaac cgtacttcac ctggccgctg attgctgctg acgggggtta
     3001 tgcgttcaag tatgaaaacg gcaagtacga cattaaagac gtgggcgtgg ataacgctgg
     3061 cgcgaaagcg ggtctgacct tcctggttga cctgattaaa aacaaacaca tgaatgcaga
     3121 caccgattac tccatcgcag aagctgcctt taataaaggc gaaacagcga tgaccatcaa
     3181 cggcccgtgg gcatggtcca acatcgacac cagcaaagtg aattatggtg taacggtact
     3241 gccgaccttc aagggtcaac catccaaacc gttcgttggc gtgctgagcg caggtattaa
     3301 cgccgccagt ccgaacaaag agctggcaaa agagttcctc gaaaactatc tgctgactga
     3361 tgaaggtctg gaagcggtta ataaagacaa accgctgggt gccgtagcgc tgaagtctta
     3421 cgaggaagag ttggcgaaag atccacgtat tgccgccacc atggaaaacg cccagaaagg
     3481 tgaaatcatg ccgaacatcc cgcagatgtc cgctttctgg tatgccgtgc gtactgcggt
     3541 gatcaacgcc gccagcggtc gtcagactgt cgatgaagcc ctgaaagacg cgcagactgc
     3601 cgcaggcacc gattacgata tcccaacgac cctggaagtt ctgttccagg ggccctccgg
     3661 tatgcatcga acaacgagaa tcaagatcac tgagctaaat ccccacctga tgtgtgtgct
     3721 ttgtggaggg tacttcattg atgccacaac cataatagaa tgtctacatt ccttctgtaa
     3781 aacgtgtatt gttcgttacc tggagacaag caagtattgt cctatttgtg atgtccaagt
     3841 tcacaagacc agaccactac tgaatataag gtcagataaa actctccaag atattgtata
     3901 caaattagtt ccagggcttt tcaaaaatga aatgaagaga agaagggatt tttatgcagc
     3961 tcatccttct gctgatgctg ccaatggctc taatgaagat agaggagagg ttgcagatga
     4021 agataagaga attataactg atgatgagat aataagctta tccattgagt tctttgacca
     4081 gaacagattg gatcggaaag taaacaaaga caaagagaaa tctaaggagg aggtgaatga
     4141 taaaagatac ttacgatgcc cagcagcaat gactgtgatg cacttaagaa agtttctcag
     4201 aagtaaaatg gacataccta atactttcca gattgatgtc atgtatgagg aggaaccttt
     4261 aaaggattat tatacactaa tggatattgc ctacatttat acctggagaa ggaatggtcc
     4321 acttccattg aaatacagag ttcgacctac ttgtaaaaga atgaagatca gtcaccagag
     4381 agatggactg acaaatgctg gagaactgga aagtgactct gggagtgaca aggccaacag
     4441 cccagcagga ggtattccct ccacctcttc ttgtttgcct agccccagta ctccagtgca
     4501 gtctcctcat ccacagtttc ctcacatttc cagtactatg aatggaacca gcaacagccc
     4561 cagcggtaac caccaatctt cttttgccaa tagacctcga aaatcatcag taaatgggtc
     4621 atcagcaact tcttctggtg gatcctaatg agtcgagaag tactagagga tcataatcag
     4681 ccataccaca tttgtagagg ttttacttgc tttaaaaaac ctcccacacc tccccctgaa
     4741 cctgaaacat aaaatgaatg caattgttgt tgttaacttg tttattgcag cttataatgg
     4801 ttacaaataa agcaatagca tcacaaattt cacaaataaa gcattttttt cactgcattc
     4861 tagttgtggt ttgtccaaac tcatcaatgt atcttatcat gtctggatct gatcactgat
     4921 atcgcctagg agatccgggg ctgccaaacc agatgtcaac acagctacaa cgctagtggt
     4981 tggctacata ctccggaata ttaatagatc atggagataa ttaaaatgat aaccatctcg
     5041 caaataaata agtattttac tgttttcgta acagttttgt aataaaaaaa cctataaata
     5101 ttccggatta ttcataccgt cccaccatcg ggcgcggaag atgcatcacc accatcatca
     5161 ccatcaccac cacggttccg gatggtcgca tccacaattt gagaaaggtg gaggttccgg
     5221 aggtggatcg ggaggtggat cgtggagcca cccgcagttc gaaaaagagc tcaaaaccgc
     5281 ggctcttgcg caacacgatg aagccgagaa tttgtatttt cagggttccg gtatgtctca
     5341 ggctgtgcag acaaacggaa ctcaaccatt aagcaaaaca tgggaactca gtttatatga
     5401 gttacaacga acacctcagg aggcaataac agatggctta gaaattgtgg tttcacctcg
     5461 aagtctacac agtgaattaa tgtgcccaat ttgtttggat atgttgaaga acaccatgac
     5521 tacaaaggag tgtttacatc gtttttgtgc agactgcatc atcacagccc ttagaagtgg
     5581 caacaaagaa tgtcctacct gtcggaaaaa acttgtttcc aaaagatcac taaggccaga
     5641 cccaaacttt gatgcactca tcagcaaaat ttatccaagt cgtgatgagt atgaagctca
     5701 tcaagagaga gtattagcca ggatcaacaa gcacaataat cagcaagcac tcagtcacag
     5761 cattgaggaa ggactgaaga tacaggccat gaacagactg cagcgaggca agaaacaaca
     5821 gattgaaaat ggtagtggag cagaagataa tggtgacagt tcacactgca gtaatgcatc
     5881 cacacatagc aatcaggaag caggccctag taacaaacgg accaaaacat ctgatgattc
     5941 tgggctagag cttgataata acaatgcagc aatggcaatt gatccagtaa tggatggtgc
     6001 tagtgaaatt gaattagtat tcaggcctca tcccacactt atggaaaaag atgacagtgc
     6061 acagacgaga tacataaaga cttctggtaa cgccactgtt gatcacttat ccaagtatct
     6121 ggctgtgagg ttagctttag aagaacttcg aagcaaaggt gaatcaaacc agatgaacct
     6181 tgatacagcc agtgagaagc agtataccat ttatatagca acagccagtg gccagttcac
     6241 tgtattaaat ggctcttttt ctttggaatt ggtcagtgag aaatactgga aagtgaacaa
     6301 acccatggaa ctttattacg cacctacaaa ggagcacaaa ggatcctaat gagtcgagaa
     6361 gtactagagg atcataatca gccataccac atttgtagag gttttacttg ctttaaaaaa
     6421 cctcccacac ctccccctga acctgaaaca taaaatgaat gcaattgttg ttgttaactt
     6481 gtttattgca gcttataatg gttacaaata aagcaatagc atcacaaatt tcacaaataa
     6541 agcatttttt tcactgcatt ctagttgtgg tttgtccaaa ctcatcaatg tatcttatca
     6601 tgtctggatc tgatcactga tatcgcctag gagatccggg gctggatgca cacactggct
     6661 taagatgaca acgactagag atctatgtga ggatcctaac tcgagatcga gctgagcaaa
     6721 actatatctc aatcggggtt taaacgttac agagatgtta cgaaccacta gtgcactgca
     6781 gtacatcaac cagataagtg aaatctagtt ccaaactatt ttgtcatttt taattttcgt
     6841 attagcttac gacgctacac ccagttccca tctattttgt cactcttccc taaataatcc
     6901 ttaaaaactc catttccacc cctcccagtt cccaactatt ttgtccgccc acagcggggc
     6961 atttttcttc ctgttatgtt tttaatcaaa catcctgcca actccatgtg acaaaccgtc
     7021 atcttcggct actttttctc tgtcacagaa tgaaaatttt tctgtcatct cttcgttatt
     7081 aatgtttgta attgactgaa tatcaacgct tatttgcagc ctgaactggg aggcagaata
     7141 aatgatcata tcgtcaatta ttacctccac ggggagagcc tgagcaaact ggcctcaggc
     7201 atttgagaag cacacggtca cactgcttcc ggtagtcaat aaaccggtaa gtagcgtatg
     7261 cgctcacgca actggtccag aaccttgacc gaacgcagcg gtggtaacgg cgcagtggcg
     7321 gttttcatgg cttgttatga ctgttttttt ggggtacagt ctatgcctcg ggcatccaag
     7381 cagcaagcgc gttacgccgt gggtcgatgt ttgatgttat ggagcagcaa cgatgttacg
     7441 cagcagggca gtcgccctaa aacaaagtta aacatcatga gggaagcggt gatcgccgaa
     7501 gtatcgactc aactatcaga ggtagttggc gtcatcgagc gccatctcga accgacgttg
     7561 ctggccgtac atttgtacgg ctccgcagtg gatggcggcc tgaagccaca cagtgatatt
     7621 gatttgctgg ttacggtgac cgtaaggctt gatgaaacaa cgcggcgagc tttgatcaac
     7681 gaccttttgg aaacttcggc ttcccctgga gagagcgaga ttctccgcgc tgtagaagtc
     7741 accattgttg tgcacgacga catcattccg tggcgttatc cagctaagcg cgaactgcaa
     7801 tttggagaat ggcagcgcaa tgacattctt gcaggtatct tcgagccagc cacgatcgac
     7861 attgatctgg ctatcttgct gacaaaagca agagaacata gcgttgcctt ggtaggtcca
     7921 gcggcggagg aactctttga tccggttcct gaacaggatc tatttgaggc gctaaatgaa
     7981 accttaacgc tatggaactc gccgcccgac tgggctggcg atgagcgaaa tgtagtgctt
     8041 acgttgtccc gcatttggta cagcgcagta accggcaaaa tcgcgccgaa ggatgtcgct
     8101 gccgactggg caatggagcg cctgccggcc cagtatcagc ccgtcatact tgaagctaga
     8161 caggcttatc ttggacaaga agaagatcgc ttggcctcgc gcgcagatca gttggaagaa
     8221 tttgtccact acgtgaaagg cgagatcacc aaggtagtcg gcaaataatg tctaacaatt
     8281 cgttcaagcc gacggattgg cgaatggggg gnnnnnnnnn nnnnnnnnnn nnnnnnnnnn
     8341 nnnnnnnnnn nnnnnnnnnn nnnnnnnnnn nnnnnnnnnn nnnnnnnnnn nnnnnnnnnn
     8401 nnnnnnnnnn nnnnnnnnnn nnnnnnnnnn nnnnnnnncn nnnnnnnnnn nnnnnnnnnn
     8461 nnnnnnnnnn nnnnnnnnnn nnnnnnnnnn nnnnnnnnnn nnnnnnnnnn nnnnnnnnnn
     8521 nnnnnnnnnn annnnnnnnn nnnnnnnnnn nnnnnnnnnn nnnnnnnnnn nnnnnnnnnn
     8581 cctttgacgt tggagtccac gttctttnnn nnnnnnnnnn nnnnnnnnnn nnnnnnnnnn
     8641 nnnnacccta tctcggtcta ttcttttgat ttataaggga ttttgccgat ttcggcctat
     8701 tggttaaaaa atgagctgat ttaacaaaaa tttaacgcga attttaacaa aatattaacg
     8761 tttacaattt caggtggcac ttttcgggga aatgtgcgcg gaacccctat ttgtttattt
     8821 ttctaaatac attcaaatat gtatccgctc atgagacaat aaccctgata aatgcttcaa
     8881 taatattgaa aaaggaagag tatgagtatt caacatttcc gtgtcgccct tattcccttt
     8941 tttgcggcat tttgccttcc tgtttttgct cacccagaaa cgctggtgaa agtaaaagat
     9001 gctgaagatc agttgggtgc acgagtgggt tacatcgaac tggatctcaa cagcggtaag
     9061 atccttgaga gttttcgccc cgaagaacgt tttccaatga tgagcacttt taaagttctg
     9121 ctatgtggcg cggtattatc ccgtattgac gccgggcaag agcaactcgg tcgccgcata
     9181 cactattctc agaatgactt ggttgagtac tcaccagtca cagaaaagca tcttacggat
     9241 ggcatgacag taagagaatt atgcagtgct gccataacca tgagtgataa cactgcggcc
     9301 aacttacttc tgacaacgat cggaggaccg aaggagctaa ccgctttttt gcacaacatg
     9361 ggggatcatg taactcgcct tgatcgttgg gaaccggagc tgaatgaagc cataccaaac
     9421 gacgagcgtg acaccacgat gcctgtagca atggcaacaa cgttgcgcaa actattaact
     9481 ggcgaactac ttactctagc ttcccggcaa caattaatag actggatgga ggcggataaa
     9541 gttgcaggac cacttctgcg ctcggccctt ccggctggct ggtttattgc tgataaatct
     9601 ggagccggtg agcgtggttc tcgcggtatc attgcagcac tggggccaga tggtaagccc
     9661 tcccgtatcg tagttatcta cacgacgggg agtcaggcaa ctatggatga acgaaataga
     9721 cagatcgctg agataggtgc ctcactgatt aagcattggt aactgtcaga ccaagtttac
     9781 tcatatatac tttagattga tttaaaactt catttttaat ttaaaaggat ctaggtgaag
     9841 atcctttttg ataatctcat gaccaaaatc ccttaacgtg agttttcgtt ccactgagcg
     9901 tcagaccccg tagaaaagat caaaggatct tc
//
